>Addgene plasmid #87199 | p-715MRPprom-MRPcucuc | addgene full sequence | sequence record 173709 | Addgene NGS Result
ACCCCGCCACGCGCCACACCGTCGACCCGGACCGCCACATCGAGCGGGTCACCGAGCTGCAAGAACTCTT
CCTCACGCGCGTCGGGCTCGACATCGGCAAGGTGTGGGTCGCGGACGACGGCGCCGCGGTGGCGGTCTGG
ACCACGCCGGAGAGCGTCGAAGCGGGGGCGGTGTTCGCCGAGATCGGCCCGCGCATGGCCGAGTTGAGCG
GTTCCCGGCTGGCCGCGCAGCAACAGATGGAAGGCCTCCTGGCGCCGCACCGGCCCAAGGAGCCCGCGTG
GTTCCTGGCCACCGTCGGCGTCTCGCCCGACCACCAGGGCAAGGGTCTGGGCAGCGCCGTCGTGCTCCCC
GGAGTGGAGGCGGCCGAGCGCGCCGGGGTGCCCGCCTTCCTGGAGACCTCCGCGCCCCGCAACCTCCCCT
TCTACGAGCGGCTCGGCTTCACCGTCACCGCCGACGTCGAGGTGCCCGAAGGACCGCGCACCTGGTGCAT
GACCCGCAAGCCCGGTGCCGGATCGGGAGAGGGCAGAGGAAGTCTGCTAACATGCGGTGACGTCGAGGAG
AATCCTGGCCCACCGGTCGCCACCATGGTGAGCAAGGGCGAGGAGGATAACATGGCCATCATCAAGGAGT
TCATGCGCTTCAAGGTGCACATGGAGGGCTCCGTGAACGGCCACGAGTTCGAGATCGAGGGCGAGGGCGA
GGGCCGCCCCTACGAGGGCACCCAGACCGCCAAGCTGAAGGTGACCAAGGGTGGCCCCCTGCCCTTCGCC
TGGGACATCCTGTCCCCTCAGTTCATGTACGGCTCCAAGGCCTACGTGAAGCACCCCGCCGACATCCCCG
ACTACTTGAAGCTGTCCTTCCCCGAGGGCTTCAAGTGGGAGCGCGTGATGAACTTCGAGGACGGCGGCGT
GGTGACCGTGACCCAGGACTCCTCCCTGCAGGACGGCGAGTTCATCTACAAGGTGAAGCTGCGCGGCACC
AACTTCCCCTCCGACGGCCCCGTAATGCAGAAGAAGACCATGGGCTGGGAGGCCTCCTCCGAGCGGATGT
ACCCCGAGGACGGCGCCCTGAAGGGCGAGATCAAGCAGAGGCTGAAGCTGAAGGACGGCGGCCACTACGA
CGCTGAGGTCAAGACCACCTACAAGGCCAAGAAGCCCGTGCAGCTGCCCGGCGCCTACAACGTCAACATC
AAGTTGGACATCACCTCCCACAACGAGGACTACACCATCGTGGAACAGTACGAACGCGCCGAGGGCCGCC
ACTCCACCGGCGGCATGGACGAGCTGTACAAGTAAGAATTCGTCGAGGGACCTAATAACTTCGTATAGCA
TACATTATACGAAGTTATACATGTTTAAGGGTTCCGGTTCCACTAGGTACAATTCGATATCAAGCTTATC
GATAATCAACCTCTGGATTACAAAATTTGTGAAAGATTGACTGGTATTCTTAACTATGTTGCTCCTTTTA
CGCTATGTGGATACGCTGCTTTAATGCCTTTGTATCATGCTATTGCTTCCCGTATGGCTTTCATTTTCTC
CTCCTTGTATAAATCCTGGTTGCTGTCTCTTTATGAGGAGTTGTGGCCCGTTGTCAGGCAACGTGGCGTG
GTGTGCACTGTGTTTGCTGACGCAACCCCCACTGGTTGGGGCATTGCCACCACCTGTCAGCTCCTTTCCG
GGACTTTCGCTTTCCCCCTCCCTATTGCCACGGCGGAACTCATCGCCGCCTGCCTTGCCCGCTGCTGGAC
AGGGGCTCGGCTGTTGGGCACTGACAATTCCGTGGTGTTGTCGGGGAAATCATCGTCCTTTCCTTGGCTG
CTCGCCTGTGTTGCCACCTGGATTCTGCGCGGGACGTCCTTCTGCTACGTCCCTTCGGCCCTCAATCCAG
CGGACCTTCCTTCCCGCGGCCTGCTGCCGGCTCTGCGGCCTCTTCCGCGTCTTCGCCTTCGCCCTCAGAC
GAGTCGGATCTCCCTTTGGGCCGCCTCCCCGCATCGATACCGTCGACCTCGATCGAGACCTAGAAAAACA
TGGAGCAATCACAAGTAGCAATACAGCAGCTACCAATGCTGATTGTGCCTGGCTAGAAGCACAAGAGGAG
GAGGAGGTGGGTTTTCCAGTCACACCTCAGGTACCTTTAAGACCAATGACTTACAAGGCAGCTGTAGATC
TTAGCCACTTTTTAAAAGAAAAGGGGGGACTGGAAGGGCTAATTCACTCCCAACGAAGACAAGATATCCT
TGATCTGTGGATCTACCACACACAAGGCTACTTCCCTGATTGGCAGAACTACACACCAGGGCCAGGGATC
AGATATCCACTGACCTTTGGATGGTGCTACAAGCTAGTACCAGTTGAGCAAGAGAAGGTAGAAGAAGCCA
ATGAAGGAGAGAACACCCGCTTGTTACACCCTGTGAGCCTGCATGGGATGGATGACCCGGAGAGAGAAGT
ATTAGAGTGGAGGTTTGACAGCCGCCTAGCATTTCATCACATGGCCCGAGAGCTGCATCCGGACTGTACT
GGGTCTCTCTGGTTAGACCAGATCTGAGCCTGGGAGCTCTCTGGCTAACTAGGGAACCCACTGCTTAAGC
CTCAATAAAGCTTGCCTTGAGTGCTTCAAGTAGTGTGTGCCCGTCTGTTGTGTGACTCTGGTAACTAGAG
ATCCCTCAGACCCTTTTAGTCAGTGTGGAAAATCTCTAGCAGCATGTGAGCAAAAGGCCAGCAAAAGGCC
AGGAACCGTAAAAAGGCCGCGTTGCTGGCGTTTTTCCATAGGCTCCGCCCCCCTGACGAGCATCACAAAA
ATCGACGCTCAAGTCAGAGGTGGCGAAACCCGACAGGACTATAAAGATACCAGGCGTTTCCCCCTGGAAG
CTCCCTCGTGCGCTCTCCTGTTCCGACCCTGCCGCTTACCGGATACCTGTCCGCCTTTCTCCCTTCGGGA
AGCGTGGCGCTTTCTCATAGCTCACGCTGTAGGTATCTCAGTTCGGTGTAGGTCGTTCGCTCCAAGCTGG
GCTGTGTGCACGAACCCCCCGTTCAGCCCGACCGCTGCGCCTTATCCGGTAACTATCGTCTTGAGTCCAA
CCCGGTAAGACACGACTTATCGCCACTGGCAGCAGCCACTGGTAACAGGATTAGCAGAGCGAGGTATGTA
GGCGGTGCTACAGAGTTCTTGAAGTGGTGGCCTAACTACGGCTACACTAGAAGAACAGTATTTGGTATCT
GCGCTCTGCTGAAGCCAGTTACCTTCGGAAAAAGAGTTGGTAGCTCTTGATCCGGCAAACAAACCACCGC
TGGTAGCGGTGGTTTTTTTGTTTGCAAGCAGCAGATTACGCGCAGAAAAAAAGGATCTCAAGAAGATCCT
TTGATCTTTTCTACGGGGTCTGACGCTCAGTGGAACGAAAACTCACGTTAAGGGATTTTGGTCATGAGAT
TATCAAAAAGGATCTTCACCTAGATCCTTTTAAATTAAAAATGAAGTTTTAAATCAATCTAAAGTATATA
TGAGTAAACTTGGTCTGACAGTTACCAATGCTTAATCAGTGAGGCACCTATCTCAGCGATCTGTCTATTT
CGTTCATCCATAGTTGCCTGACTCCCCGTCGTGTAGATAACTACGATACGGGAGGGCTTACCATCTGGCC
CCAGTGCTGCAATGATACCGCGAGACCCACGCTCACCGGCTCCAGATTTATCAGCAATAAACCAGCCAGC
CGGAAGGGCCGAGCGCAGAAGTGGTCCTGCAACTTTATCCGCCTCCATCCAGTCTATTAATTGTTGCCGG
GAAGCTAGAGTAAGTAGTTCGCCAGTTAATAGTTTGCGCAACGTTGTTGCCATTGCTACAGGCATCGTGG
TGTCACGCTCGTCGTTTGGTATGGCTTCATTCAGCTCCGGTTCCCAACGATCAAGGCGAGTTACATGATC
CCCCATGTTGTGCAAAAAAGCGGTTAGCTCCTTCGGTCCTCCGATCGTTGTCAGAAGTAAGTTGGCCGCA
GTGTTATCACTCATGGTTATGGCAGCACTGCATAATTCTCTTACTGTCATGCCATCCGTAAGATGCTTTT
CTGTGACTGGTGAGTACTCAACCAAGTCATTCTGAGAATAGTGTATGCGGCGACCGAGTTGCTCTTGCCC
GGCGTCAATACGGGATAATACCGCGCCACATAGCAGAACTTTAAAAGTGCTCATCATTGGAAAACGTTCT
TCGGGGCGAAAACTCTCAAGGATCTTACCGCTGTTGAGATCCAGTTCGATGTAACCCACTCGTGCACCCA
ACTGATCTTCAGCATCTTTTACTTTCACCAGCGTTTCTGGGTGAGCAAAAACAGGAAGGCAAAATGCCGC
AAAAAAGGGAATAAGGGCGACACGGAAATGTTGAATACTCATACTCTTCCTTTTTCAATATTATTGAAGC
ATTTATCAGGGTTATTGTCTCATGAGCGGATACATATTTGAATGTATTTAGAAAAATAAACAAATAGGGG
TTCCGCGCACATTTCCCCGAAAAGTGCCACCTGACGTCGACGGATCGGGAGATCTCCCGATCCCCTATGG
TGCACTCTCAGTACAATCTGCTCTGATGCCGCATAGTTAAGCCAGTATCTGCTCCCTGCTTGTGTGTTGG
AGGTCGCTGAGTAGTGCGCGAGCAAAATTTAAGCTACAACAAGGCAAGGCTTGACCGACAATTGCATGAA
GAATCTGCTTAGGGTTAGGCGTTTTGCGCTGCTTCGCGATGTACGGGCCAGATATACGCGTTGACATTGA
TTATTGACTAGTTATTAATAGTAATCAATTACGGGGTCATTAGTTCATAGCCCATATATGGAGTTCCGCG
TTACATAACTTACGGTAAATGGCCCGCCTGGCTGACCGCCCAACGACCCCCGCCCATTGACGTCAATAAT
GACGTATGTTCCCATAGTAACGCCAATAGGGACTTTCCATTGACGTCAATGGGTGGAGTATTTACGGTAA
ACTGCCCACTTGGCAGTACATCAAGTGTATCATATGCCAAGTACGCCCCCTATTGACGTCAATGACGGTA
AATGGCCCGCCTGGCATTATGCCCAGTACATGACCTTATGGGACTTTCCTACTTGGCAGTACATCTACGT
ATTAGTCATCGCTATTACCATGGTGATGCGGTTTTGGCAGTACATCAATGGGCGTGGATAGCGGTTTGAC
TCACGGGGATTTCCAAGTCTCCACCCCATTGACGTCAATGGGAGTTTGTTTTGGCACCAAAATCAACGGG
ACTTTCCAAAATGTCGTAACAACTCCGCCCCATTGACGCAAATGGGCGGTAGGCGTGTACGGTGGGAGGT
CTATATAAGCAGCGCGTTTTGCCTGTACTGGGTCTCTCTGGTTAGACCAGATCTGAGCCTGGGAGCTCTC
TGGCTAACTAGGGAACCCACTGCTTAAGCCTCAATAAAGCTTGCCTTGAGTGCTTCAAGTAGTGTGTGCC
CGTCTGTTGTGTGACTCTGGTAACTAGAGATCCCTCAGACCCTTTTAGTCAGTGTGGAAAATCTCTAGCA
GTGGCGCCCGAACAGGGACTTGAAAGCGAAAGGGAAACCAGAGGAGCTCTCTCGACGCAGGACTCGGCTT
GCTGAAGCGCGCACGGCAAGAGGCGAGGGGCGGCGACTGGTGAGTACGCCAAAAATTTTGACTAGCGGAG
GCTAGAAGGAGAGAGATGGGTGCGAGAGCGTCAGTATTAAGCGGGGGAGAATTAGATCGCGATGGGAAAA
AATTCGGTTAAGGCCAGGGGGAAAGAAAAAATATAAATTAAAACATATAGTATGGGCAAGCAGGGAGCTA
GAACGATTCGCAGTTAATCCTGGCCTGTTAGAAACATCAGAAGGCTGTAGACAAATACTGGGACAGCTAC
AACCATCCCTTCAGACAGGATCAGAAGAACTTAGATCATTATATAATACAGTAGCAACCCTCTATTGTGT
GCATCAAAGGATAGAGATAAAAGACACCAAGGAAGCTTTAGACAAGATAGAGGAAGAGCAAAACAAAAGT
AAGACCACCGCACAGCAAGCGGCCGGCCGCTGATCTTCAGACCTGGAGGAGGAGATATGAGGGACAATTG
GAGAAGTGAATTATATAAATATAAAGTAGTAAAAATTGAACCATTAGGAGTAGCACCCACCAAGGCAAAG
AGAAGAGTGGTGCAGAGAGAAAAAAGAGCAGTGGGAATAGGAGCTTTGTTCCTTGGGTTCTTGGGAGCAG
CAGGAAGCACTATGGGCGCAGCGTCAATGACGCTGACGGTACAGGCCAGACAATTATTGTCTGGTATAGT
GCAGCAGCAGAACAATTTGCTGAGGGCTATTGAGGCGCAACAGCATCTGTTGCAACTCACAGTCTGGGGC
ATCAAGCAGCTCCAGGCAAGAATCCTGGCTGTGGAAAGATACCTAAAGGATCAACAGCTCCTGGGGATTT
GGGGTTGCTCTGGAAAACTCATTTGCACCACTGCTGTGCCTTGGAATGCTAGTTGGAGTAATAAATCTCT
GGAACAGATTTGGAATCACACGACCTGGATGGAGTGGGACAGAGAAATTAACAATTACACAAGCTTAATA
CACTCCTTAATTGAAGAATCGCAAAACCAGCAAGAAAAGAATGAACAAGAATTATTGGAATTAGATAAAT
GGGCAAGTTTGTGGAATTGGTTTAACATAACAAATTGGCTGTGGTATATAAAATTATTCATAATGATAGT
AGGAGGCTTGGTAGGTTTAAGAATAGTTTTTGCTGTACTTTCTATAGTGAATAGAGTTAGGCAGGGATAT
TCACCATTATCGTTTCAGACCCACCTCCCAACCCCGAGGGGACCCGACAGGCCCGAAGGAATAGAAGAAG
AAGGTGGAGAGAGAGACAGAGACAGATCCATTCGATTAGTGAACGGATCGGCACTGCGTGCGCCAATTCT
GCAGACAAATGGCAGTATTCATCCACAATTTTAAAAGAAAAGGGGGGATTGGGGGGTACAGTGCAGGGGA
AAGAATAGTAGACATAATAGCAACAGACATACAAACTAAAGAATTACAAAAACAAATTACAAAAATTCAA
AATTTTCGGGTTTATTACAGGGACAGCAGAGATCCAGTTTGGTTAGTACCGGGCCCGTACCTGCAAACAC
TTGTACAGCACAAAAGCCGCGACGGCCGCGGTGTACAGCGCCCCCAGAGGCAGCGACCCGGCCCGGGTCC
GCTCGCGTTGATCCTTGAGCGGTGGTCGCCGCCGGGGTTCCGTGGCTCCAGAGCCGGGGTGGGCTGCGTT
CCCTGCGGAGGGAGGATACAGGCGAGTCAGCCGAGCTGGGGCCTGGGACCCGTGCGCAGTCCCAGCCCTC
CTCCAGCAGCCCTAGCTGGTACCTGGGTGTGCCCGGAGGTCGGGATTGGCGCGGTCTCCTAGGACCCCGG
ACAGCGCAGACACAAGCAGCAGCCCCACCACACCCAAGAGCGAAACTGCGCCCGCCATTGCCGGCCCACG
GGTGGAGGGATCGGGCGGGCGGTGCCGAAGCGGTCCGGCATTGGCCGGCCGCCCCAACGCGCACGCGCAC
GCGAGCAGGCCGGCCGGCTCCGGGGAGGCCACGCCCACTCCCCGTAGGGCGGGGCCAGACCATATTTGCA
TAAGATAGTGTCATTCTAGCTTTCCTGTATTTGTTCATTTCGTGTCTATTAGCTATTCTGCTAGCCACAA
TGCCTCTGAAAGCCTATAGTCTTAGAAAGTTATGCCCGAAAACGGTTTTTTTAATCTCACGCCACCAACT
TTCTCACCCTAATCATAAAACACAATTTCTTTAGGGCTATAAAATACTACTCTGTGAAGCTGAGGACGTG
GTTCGTGCTGAAGGCCTGTATCCTAGGCTACACACTGAGGACTCTGTTCCTCCCCTTTCCGCCTAGGGGA
AAGTCCCCGGACCTCGGGCACTCTCTGCCACGTGCATACGCACGTAGACATTCCCCGCTTCCCACTCCAA
AGTCCGCCAAGAAGCGTATCCCGCTGAGCGGCGTGGCGCGGGGGCGTCATCCGTCAGCTCCCTCTAGTTA
CGCAGGCAGTGCGTGTCCGCGCACCAACCACACGGGGCTCATTCTCAGCGCGGCTGTTTTTTTCTCGAGT
ACTAGGATCCATTAGGCGGCCGCGTGGATAACCGTATTACCGCCATGCATTAGTTATTAATAGTAATCAA
TTACGGGGTCATTAGTTCATAGCCCATATATGGAGTTCCGCGTTACATAACTTACGGTAAATGGCCCGCC
TGGCTGACCGCCCAACGACCCCCGCCCATTGACGTCAATAATGACGTATGTTCCCATAGTAACGCCAATA
GGGACTTTCCATTGACGTCAATGGGTGGAGTATTTACGGTAAACTGCCCACTTGGCAGTACATCAAGTGT
ATCATATGCCAAGTACGCCCCCTATTGACGTCAATGACGGTAAATGGCCCGCCTGGCATTATGCCCAGTA
CATGACCTTATGGGACTTTCCTACTTGGCAGTACATCTACGTATTAGTCATCGCTATTACCATGGTGATG
CGGTTTTGGCAGTACATCAATGGGCGTGGATAGCGGTTTGACTCACGGGGATTTCCAAGTCTCCACCCCA
TTGACGTCAATGGGAGTTTGTTTTGGCACCAAAATCAACGGGACTTTCCAAAATGTCGTAACAACTCCGC
CCCATTGACGCAAATGGGCGGTAGGCGTGTACGGTGGGAGGTCTATATAAGCAGAGCTGGTTTAGTGAAC
CGTCAGATCCGCTAGCCCACCATGACCGAGTACAAGCCCACGGTGCGCCTCGCCACCCGCGACGACGTCC
CCCGGGCCGTACGCACCCTCGCCGCCGCGTTCGCCGACT
Features (pLannotate 1.2.2; 24 found; start..end, strand, type, name):
    585..1292    +  CDS            mCherry: mCherry is a basic (constitutively fluorescent) red fluorescent protein published in 2004, derived from Discosoma sp.. It is reported to be a very rapidly-maturing monomer with low acid sensitivity.
   1315..1348    +  protein_bind   loxP: Cre-mediated recombination occurs in the 8-bp core sequence (GCATACAT). Cre recombinase
   1381..1404    +  misc_feature   MCS (fragment): pBluescript multiple cloning site
   1404..1992    +  misc_feature   WPRE: woodchuck hepatitis virus posttranscriptional regulatory element
   1993..2012    +  misc_feature   MCS (fragment): pBluescript multiple cloning site
   2014..2514    +  CDS            nef (fragment): NEF_HV1LA - Experimental evidence at protein level: Swiss-Prot protein existence level 1. Extracellular Nef protein targets CD4(+) T-lymphocytes for apoptosis by interacting with CXCR4 surface receptors. From Human immunodeficiency virus type 1 group M subtype B (isolate Lai) (HIV-1).
   2521..2701    +  LTR            5' LTR (truncated): truncated 5' long terminal repeat (LTR) from HIV-1
   2763..3351    -  rep_origin     ori: high-copy-number ColE1/pMB1/pBR322/pUC origin of replication
   3522..4382    -  CDS            AmpR: β-lactamase; bla; confers resistance to ampicillin, carbenicillin, and related antibiotics
   4383..4487    -  promoter       AmpR promoter: bla
   4546..4598    -  misc_feature   bom (fragment): basis of mobility region from pBR322
   4753..5132    +  enhancer       CMV enhancer: human cytomegalovirus immediate early enhancer
   5133..5332    +  promoter       CMV promoter: human cytomegalovirus (CMV) immediate early promoter
   5350..5530    +  LTR            5' LTR (truncated): truncated 5' long terminal repeat (LTR) from HIV-1
   5577..5702    +  misc_feature   HIV-1 Ψ: packaging signal of human immunodeficiency virus type 1
   5686..6024    +  CDS            HIV-1 gag (fragment): gag protein from human immunodeficiency virus 1; gag
   6199..6432    +  misc_feature   RRE: The Rev response element (RRE) of HIV-1 allows for Rev-dependent mRNA export from the nucleus to the cytoplasm.
   6809..6909    +  CDS            Rev (fragment): human immunodeficiency virus 1 (HIV-1) Rev protein; rev; enhances nuclear export of unspliced and incompletely spliced viral mRNAs
   6959..7076    +  misc_feature   cPPT/CTS: central polypurine tract and central termination sequence of HIV-1
   7131..7478    -  CDS            CCDC107 (fragment): CC107_HUMAN - Experimental evidence at protein level: Swiss-Prot protein existence level 1. From Homo sapiens (Human).
   7840..8103    +  ncRNA          RNase MRP: Accession: RF00030 - RNase MRP
   8231..8534    +  enhancer       CMV enhancer: human cytomegalovirus immediate early enhancer
   8535..8738    +  promoter       CMV promoter: human cytomegalovirus (CMV) immediate early promoter
   8772..509     +  CDS            PuroR (across the origin): puromycin N-acetyltransferase; pac from Streptomyces alboniger; confers resistance to puromycin
