[The description below was written by a language model from this plasmid's Addgene catalogue record and pLannotate feature annotations shown in this document.]
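Description:
p-715MRPprom-MRPcucuc is a mammalian expression plasmid, catalogued on a pU6 backbone, that drives an ectopic mutant copy of the human RNase MRP RNA (RMRP) from its own human RMRP promoter. The 268 bp insert, cloned between ApaI and XhoI sites, carries a substitution of nucleotides 91–95 from GAGAG to CUCUC. The feature table places the RNase MRP ncRNA downstream of a reverse-oriented fragment annotated as CCDC107. This is consistent with human genomic sequence upstream of RMRP being used as the promoter region, and the "-715" in the name may refer to its extent, although the record does not say so. Immediately downstream, a CMV enhancer/promoter drives a puromycin N-acetyltransferase coding sequence followed by mCherry. According to the catalogue these are joined by a T2A peptide, so a single transcript yields both a drug selection marker and a red fluorescent reporter of transfection efficiency. A loxP site and a WPRE, which enhances transcript stability and expression, follow mCherry.

Although listed simply as a mammalian expression vector, the annotated sequence has the architecture of an HIV-1-derived lentiviral transfer plasmid. A CMV enhancer/promoter is fused to a truncated 5' LTR and followed by the Ψ packaging signal, a gag fragment, the RRE and cPPT/CTS, with a second truncated LTR after the WPRE. The record does not state whether viral packaging was intended. In bacteria the plasmid replicates at high copy from a ColE1/pUC-type origin and is selected with ampicillin. The associated work concerns CRISPR disruption of RMRP and its role in human pre-ribosomal RNA processing. The construct presumably serves to test whether this mutant RNA can function in cells, though the record does not spell out the specific experiment.
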