Addgene plasmid #87199: p-715MRPprom-MRPcucuc
Purpose: Expression of ectopic mutated human MRP RNA contstruct from the human RMRP promoter, also contains CMV-puro-t2A-mCherry expression cassette for selection/transfection efficiency
Depositing lab: Thomas Cech. Depositing organization: University of Colorado, Boulder. Publication: Targeted CRISPR disruption reveals a role for RNase MRP RNA in human preribosomal RNA processing. Goldfarb KC, Cech TR. Genes Dev. 2017 Jan 1;31(1):59-71. doi: 10.1101/gad.286963.116. Epub 2017 Jan 23. PubMed 28115465.
Backbone
  Vector backbone: pU6
  Vector type: Mammalian Expression
  Selectable markers: Puromycin
Growth in bacteria
  Bacterial resistance: Ampicillin, 100 μg/mL
  Growth temperature: 37°C
  Growth strain: DH5alpha
  Copy number: High Copy
Gene/Insert
  Gene/Insert name: RMRP
  Species: H. sapiens (human)
  Insert size (bp): 268
  Mutation: GAGAG91-95 to CUCUC
  Entrez Gene: RMRP (a.k.a. CHH, NME1, RMRPR, RRP2)
  Promoter: human RMRP
  Cloning method: Restriction Enzyme; 5′ cloning site ApaI (not destroyed); 3′ cloning site XhoI (not destroyed)
  Sequencing primers: 5′ gagatccagtttggttagtacc; 3′ ataaccgtattaccgccatgcat
Terms and licenses: Academic/Nonprofit Terms; Industry Terms: Not Available to Industry
How to cite: p-715MRPprom-MRPcucuc was a gift from Thomas Cech (Addgene plasmid # 87199 ; http://n2t.net/addgene:87199 ; RRID:Addgene_87199)
