>Addgene plasmid #87199 | p-715MRPprom-MRPcucuc | depositor partial sequence | sequence record 170183 | RMRP promoter (-715 from TSS)
CGTACCTGCAAACACTTGTACAGCACAAAAGCCGCGACGGCCGCGGTGTACAGCGCCCCCAGAGGCAGCG
ACCCGGCCCGGGTCCGCTCGCGTTGATCCTTGAGCGGTGGTCGCCGCCGGGGTTCCGTGGCTCCAGAGCC
GGGGTGGGCTGCGTTCCCTGCGGAGGGAGGATACAGGCGAGTCAGCCGAGCTGGGGCCTGGGACCCGTGC
GCAGTCCCAGCCCTCCTCCAGCAGCCCTAGCTGGTACCTGGGTGTGCCCGGAGGTCGGGATTGGCGCGGT
CTCCTAGGACCCCGGACAGCGCAGACACAAGCAGCAGCCCCACCACACCCAAGAGCGAAACTGCGCCCGC
CATTGCCGGCCCACGGGTGGAGGGATCGGGCGGGCGGTGCCGAAGCGGTCCGGCATTGGCCGGCCGCCCC
AACGCGCACGCGCACGCGAGCAGGCCGGCCGGCTCCGGGGAGGCCACGCCCACTCCCCGTAGGGCGGGGC
CAGACCATATTTGCATAAGATAGTGTCATTCTAGCTTTCCTGTATTTGTTCATTTCGTGTCTATTAGCTA
TTCTGCTAGCCACAATGCCTCTGAAAGCCTATAGTCTTAGAAAGTTATGCCCGAAAACGGTTTTTTTAAT
CTCACGCCACCAACTTTCTCACCCTAATCATAAAACACAATTTCTTTAGGGCTATAAAATACTACTCTGT
GAAGCTGAGGACGTG
