>Addgene plasmid #87199 | p-715MRPprom-MRPcucuc | depositor partial sequence | sequence record 170184 | human MRP RNA mutant
GGTTCGTGCTGAAGGCCTGTATCCTAGGCTACACACTGAGGACTCTGTTCCTCCCCTTTCCGCCTAGGGG
AAAGTCCCCGGACCTCGGGCACTCTCTGCCACGTGCATACGCACGTAGACATTCCCCGCTTCCCACTCCA
AAGTCCGCCAAGAAGCGTATCCCGCTGAGCGGCGTGGCGCGGGGGCGTCATCCGTCAGCTCCCTCTAGTT
ACGCAGGCAGTGCGTGTCCGCGCACCAACCACACGGGGCTCATTCTCAGCGCGGCTGT
